Addgene plasmid #196160: pEPYC0CM0528
Purpose: Phytobricks Level 0 part: MinSyn_310
Depositing lab: Nicola Patron. Depositing organization: Earlham Institute. Publication: Tuning Plant Promoters Using a Simple Split Luciferase Method to Assess Transcription Factor-DNA Interactions. Cai YM, Witham S, Patron NJ. ACS Synth Biol. 2023 Nov 17;12(11):3482-3486. doi: 10.1021/acssynbio.3c00094. Epub 2023 Oct 19. PubMed 37856867.
Backbone
  Vector backbone: pUAP1
  Vector type: Synthetic Biology
Growth in bacteria
  Bacterial resistance: Chloramphenicol, 25 μg/mL
  Growth temperature: 37°C
  Growth strain: DH5alpha
  Copy number: High Copy
Gene/Insert
  Gene/Insert name: MinSyn_310
  Species: Synthetic
  Cloning method: Restriction Enzyme; 5′ cloning site BpiI (destroyed during cloning); 3′ cloning site BpiI (destroyed during cloning)
Terms and licenses: Academic/Nonprofit Terms; Industry Terms: Not Available to Industry
Depositor comments: Please visit https://doi.org/10.1101/2023.02.13.528283 for bioRxiv preprint.
How to cite: pEPYC0CM0528 was a gift from Nicola Patron (Addgene plasmid # 196160 ; http://n2t.net/addgene:196160 ; RRID:Addgene_196160)
