[The description below was written by a language model from this plasmid's Addgene catalogue record and pLannotate feature annotations shown in this document.]
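Description:
pEPYC0CM0528 is a small (about 2.2 kb) Phytobrick Level 0 part plasmid for plant synthetic biology, built in the pUAP1 universal acceptor backbone. It is propagated in E. coli from a high-copy ColE1/pUC-type origin and selected with chloramphenicol. Resistance comes from the cat (chloramphenicol acetyltransferase) gene, driven by its native promoter and followed by the phage lambda t0 terminator. Bacterial terminators, including a his operon terminator, flank the cloning position and help insulate the stored part from transcription originating in the backbone.

The payload is MinSyn_310, a synthetic sequence inserted through BpiI sites that were destroyed during cloning, as is usual when a part is domesticated into a Level 0 acceptor by Type IIS assembly. The record does not describe the composition of MinSyn_310. The only annotated feature in the insert region is a very short fragment matching the CaMV 35S promoter, which lies between the two insulating terminators. This is consistent with a minimal synthetic plant promoter built around a 35S-derived core element, and the associated publication concerns tuning plant promoters and assessing transcription factor–DNA interactions. The specific cis-regulatory motifs present in the part are not stated.

The plasmid contains no coding sequence, reporter or plant selection marker, so it is not an expression vector in itself. It serves as a storage and donor vector from which the standardised part can be released and combined with other Phytobrick parts, such as coding sequences and terminators, in Golden Gate/MoClo-style assemblies to build plant transcription units.
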