Features (pLannotate 1.2.2; 7 found; start..end, strand, type, name):
    620..714     -  terminator     lambda t0 terminator: transcription terminator from phage lambda
    738..1394    -  CDS            cat: CAT_ECOLX - Experimental evidence at protein level: Swiss-Prot protein existence level 1. This enzyme is an effector of chloramphenicol resistance in bacteria. From Escherichia coli. This protein is used as a marker in many commonly used cloning vectors, such as pACYC184.
   1395..1492    -  promoter       cat promoter: promoter of the E. coli cat gene encoding chloramphenicol acetyltransferase
   1578..1621    -  terminator     bacterial terminator: putative bacterial transcription terminator
   1664..1681    +  promoter       CaMV 35S promoter (fragment): strong constitutive promoter from cauliflower mosaic virus
   1758..1815    +  terminator     his operon terminator: This putative transcriptin terminator from the E. coli his operon has a 2-bp deletion introduced during synthesis. Its efficiency has not been determined.
   2010..437     -  rep_origin     ori (across the origin): high-copy-number ColE1/pMB1/pBR322/pUC origin of replication
>Addgene plasmid #196160 | pEPYC0CM0528 | addgene full sequence | sequence record 386877 | Addgene NGS Result
ACCTGTCCGCCTTTCTCCCTTCGGGAAGCGTGGCGCTTTCTCATAGCTCACGCTGTAGGTATCTCAGTTC
GGTGTAGGTCGTTCGCTCCAAGCTGGGCTGTGTGCACGAACCCCCCGTTCAGCCCGACCGCTGCGCCTTA
TCCGGTAACTATCGTCTTGAGTCCAACCCGGTAAGACACGACTTATCGCCACTGGCAGCAGCCACTGGTA
ACAGGATTAGCAGAGCGAGGTATGTAGGCGGTGCTACAGAGTTCTTGAAGTGGTGGCCTAACTACGGCTA
CACTAGAAGAACAGTATTTGGTATCTGCGCTCTGCTGAAGCCAGTTACCTTCGGAAAAAGAGTTGGTAGC
TCTTGATCCGGCAAACAAACCACCGCTGGTAGCGGTGGTTTTTTTGTTTGCAAGCAGCAGATTACGCGCA
GAAAAAAAGGATCTCAAGAAGATCCTTTGATCTTTTCTACGGGGTCTGACGCTCAGTGGAACGAAAACTC
ACGTTAAGGGATTTTGGTCATGAGATTATCAAAAAGGATCTTCACCTAGATCCTTTTAAATTAAAAATGA
AGTTTTAAATCAATCTAAAGTATATATGAGTAAACTTGGTCTGACAGCTCGAGGCTTGGATTCTCACCAA
TAAAAAACGCCCGGCGGCAACCGAGCGTTCTGAACAAATCCAGATGGAGTTCTGAGGTCATTACTGGATC
TATCAACAGGAGTCCAAGCGAGCTCGATATCAAATTACGCCCCGCCCTGCCACTCATCGCAGTACTGTTG
TAATTCATTAAGCATTCTGCCGACATGGAAGCCATCACAAACGGCATGATGAACCTGAATCGCCAGCGGC
ATCAGCACCTTGTCGCCTTGCGTATAATATTTGCCCATGGTGAAAACGGGGGCGAAGAAGTTGTCCATAT
TGGCCACGTTTAAATCAAAACTGGTGAAACTCACCCAGGGATTGGCTGAGACGAAAAACATATTCTCAAT
AAACCCTTTAGGGAAATAGGCCAGGTTTTCACCGTAACACGCCACATCTTGCGAATATATGTGTAGAAAC
TGCCGGAAATCGTCGTGGTATTCACTCCAGAGCGATGAAAACGTTTCAGTTTGCTCATGGAAAACGGTGT
AACAAGGGTGAACACTATCCCATATCACCAGCTCACCGTCTTTCATTGCCATACGAAATTCCGGATGAGC
ATTCATCAGGCGGGCAAGAATGTGAATAAAGGCCGGATAAAACTTGTGCTTATTTTTCTTTACGGTCTTT
AAAAAGGCCGTAATATCCAGCTGAACGGTCTGGTTATAGGTACATTGAGCAACTGACTGAAATGCCTCAA
AATGTTCTTTACGATGCCATTGGGATATATCAACGGTGGTATATCCAGTGATTTTTTTCTCCATTTTAGC
TTCCTTAGCTCCTGAAAATCTCGATAACTCAAAAAATACGCCCGGTAGTGATCTTATTTCATTATGGTGA
AAGTTGGAACCTCTTACGTGCCCGATCAACTCGAGTGCCACCTGACGTCTAAGAAACCATTATTATCATG
ACATTAACCTATAAAAATAGGCGTATCACGAGGCAGAATTTCAGATAAAAAAAATCCTTAGCTTTCGCTA
AGGATGATTTCTGGAATTCGGTCTCAGGAGGGAGGCGTGTCGTTTTAGTGAGGCTGACGTAAGGGATGAC
GTAAACTATATAAGGTTTTGCTATTCATTGAAAGCAGTAGTGACTGATTTGTATATAATGTACTCGAGAC
CCTGCAGTCCGGCAAAAAAGGGCAAGGTGTCACCACCCTGCCCTTTTTCTTTAAAACCGAAAAGATTACT
TCGCGTTATGCAGGCTTCCTCGCTCACTGACTCGCTGCGCTCGGTCGTTCGGCTGCGGCGAGCGGTATCA
GCTCACTCAAAGGCGGTAATACGGTTATCCACAGAATCAGGGGATAACGCAGGAAAGAACATGTGAGCAA
AAGGCCAGCAAAAGGCCAGGAACCGTAAAAAGGCCGCGTTGCTGGCGTTTTTCCACAGGCTCCGCCCCCC
TGACGAGCATCACAAAAATCGACGCTCAAGTCAGAGGTGGCGAAACCCGACAGGACTATAAAGATACCAG
GCGTTTCCCCCTGGAAGCTCCCTCGTGCGCTCTCCTGTTCCGACCCTGCCGCTTACCGGAT
